Addgene plasmid #13724: V405 4HA-CKIe
Depositing lab: David Virshup. Depositing organization: University of Utah. Publication: Regulation of casein kinase I epsilon and casein kinase I delta by an in vivo futile phosphorylation cycle. Rivers A, Gietzen KF, Vielhaber E, Virshup DM. J Biol Chem. 1998 Jun 26. 273(26):15980-4. 10.1074/jbc.273.26.15980 PubMed 9632646.
Backbone
  Vector backbone: pCEP4
  Backbone manufacturer: Invitrogen
  Backbone size w/o insert (bp): 10200
  Vector type: Mammalian Expression
  Selectable markers: Hygromycin
Growth in bacteria
  Bacterial resistance: Ampicillin, 100 μg/mL
  Growth temperature: 37°C
  Growth strain: DH5alpha
  Copy number: High Copy
Gene/Insert
  Gene/Insert name: casein kinase 1 epsilon (alt names: CKIe; CK1e; casein kinase i epsilon)
  Species: H. sapiens (human)
  Insert size (bp): 1600
  GenBank ID: L37043
  Entrez Gene: CSNK1E (a.k.a. CKIe, CKIepsilon, HCKIE)
  Tag / fusion protein: 4 HA (N terminal on insert)
  Cloning method: Restriction Enzyme; 5′ cloning site NotI (not destroyed); 3′ cloning site SfiI (not destroyed)
  Sequencing primers: 5′ pCEP forward; 3′ EBV Reverse
Terms and licenses: Academic/Nonprofit Terms; Industry Terms: Not Available to Industry
Depositor comments: 4 HA tag cloned into Not1 site as Not1 cassette so two Not1 sites at 5' end of gene.
How to cite: V405 4HA-CKIe was a gift from David Virshup (Addgene plasmid # 13724 ; http://n2t.net/addgene:13724 ; RRID:Addgene_13724)
