[The description below was written by a language model from this plasmid's Addgene catalogue record and pLannotate feature annotations shown in this document.]
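Description:
V405 4HA-CKIe is a mammalian expression plasmid built on the Invitrogen pCEP4 backbone, an Epstein-Barr virus-based episomal vector, and carries human casein kinase 1 epsilon (CSNK1E) with an N-terminal HA epitope tag. The full depositor sequence is about 11.8 kb. In E. coli it is maintained through a high-copy ColE1/pUC-type origin and selected with ampicillin via the bla gene. In mammalian cells, the EBV oriP origin together with the EBNA1 coding sequence allows the plasmid to replicate and persist extrachromosomally in permissive primate cells. A hygromycin resistance gene driven by the HSV thymidine kinase promoter, with the TK polyadenylation signal, allows selection of cells that retain it. The short annotated fragments of EBV and HSV glycoprotein genes, tetracycline resistance, rop and SV40 large T antigen appear to be backbone remnants rather than functional parts.

The expression cassette uses the human CMV immediate early enhancer and promoter, followed by the HA tag region, the roughly 1.25 kb CSNK1E open reading frame and an SV40 polyadenylation signal. The tag is annotated as a single-repeat-sized fragment plus a 3xHA block, consistent with the four copies stated in the record. The kinase insert was cloned between NotI and SfiI sites, and the depositor notes that the tag was added as a NotI cassette, so two NotI sites lie at the 5' end of the gene.

CSNK1E is a serine/threonine kinase involved in Wnt signalling and in circadian period control through PER protein phosphorylation. The construct provides tagged kinase for detection or immunoprecipitation with anti-HA antibodies, and the associated publication concerns regulation of casein kinase I epsilon and delta by a futile phosphorylation cycle in vivo.
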