Features (pLannotate 1.2.2; 21 found; start..end, strand, type, name):
    475..2264    -  rep_origin     oriP: Epstein-Barr virus oriP replication origin (Yates et al., 2000)
   2269..2487    -  CDS            gL (fragment): GL_EBVB9 - Experimental evidence at protein level: Swiss-Prot protein existence level 1. The heterodimer glycoprotein H-glycoprotein L is required for the fusion of viral and plasma membranes leading to virus entry into the host cell. Acts as a functional inhibitor of gH and maintains gH in an inhibited form. Upon binding to host integrins, gL dissociates from gH leading to activation of the viral fusion glycoproteins gB and gH. Fusion of EBV with B-lymphocytes requires the additional receptor- binding protein gp42, which forms a complex with gH/gL. The heterodimer gH/gL targets also host EPHA
   2570..4495    -  CDS            EBNA1: Epstein-Barr nuclear antigen 1, also known as EBNA-1 crucial for latent viral infection, and for episomal amplification of vectors containing the oriP origin (Okita et al., 2013)
   4533..4877    -  CDS            BRRF2_EBVB9 (fragment): Protein inferred from homology: Swiss-Prot protein existence level 3. From Epstein-Barr virus (strain B95-8) (HHV-4) (Human herpesvirus 4).
   4880..4903    -  promoter       tet promoter (fragment): E. coli promoter for tetracycline efflux protein gene
   5016..5120    +  promoter       AmpR promoter: bla
   5121..5981    +  CDS            AmpR: β-lactamase; bla; confers resistance to ampicillin, carbenicillin, and related antibiotics
   6152..6740    +  rep_origin     ori: high-copy-number ColE1/pMB1/pBR322/pUC origin of replication
   6930..7274    -  CDS            TcR (fragment): tetracycline efflux protein; tet; confers resistance to tetracycline
   7357..7502    +  promoter       HSV TK promoter: herpes simplex virus thymidine kinase promoter
   7542..8567    +  CDS            HygR: aminoglycoside phosphotransferase from E. coli; aph(4)-Ia; confers resistance to hygromycin
   8632..8680    +  polyA_signal   HSV TK poly(A) signal: herpes simplex virus thymidine kinase polyadenylation signal (Cole and Stacy, 1985)
   8880..9104    +  CDS            gH (fragment): GH_HHV11 - Experimental evidence at protein level: Swiss-Prot protein existence level 1. The heterodimer glycoprotein H-glycoprotein L is required for the fusion of viral and plasma membranes leading to virus entry into the host cell. Following initial binding to host receptor, membrane fusion is mediated by the fusion machinery composed of gB and the heterodimer gH/gL. May also be involved in the fusion between the virion envelope and the outer nuclear membrane during virion morphogenesis. From Human herpesvirus 1 (strain 17) (HHV-1) (Human herpes simplex virus 1).
   9333..9712    +  enhancer       CMV enhancer: human cytomegalovirus immediate early enhancer
   9714..9913    +  promoter       CMV promoter: human cytomegalovirus (CMV) immediate early promoter
   9970..9996    +  CDS            3xHA (fragment): three tandem HA epitope tags
  10012..10101   +  CDS            3xHA: three tandem HA epitope tags
  10117..11361   +  CDS            CSNK1E: KC1E_HUMAN - Experimental evidence at protein level: Swiss-Prot protein existence level 1. Casein kinases are operationally defined by their preferential utilization of acidic proteins such as caseins as substrates. Can phosphorylate a large number of proteins. Participates in Wnt signaling. Phosphorylates DVL1 and DVL2. Central component of the circadian clock. In balance with PP1, determines the circadian period length, through the regulation of the speed and rhythmicity of PER1 and PER2 phosphorylation. Controls PER1 and PER2 nuclear transport and degradation. Inhibits cytokine-induced gran
  11398..11532   -  polyA_signal   SV40 poly(A) signal: SV40 polyadenylation signal
  11555..11637   -  CDS            large T antigen (fragment): large T antigen from SV40 (simian virus 40)
  11640..11680   +  CDS            rop (fragment): Rop protein, which maintains plasmids at low copy number; rop
>Addgene plasmid #13724 | V405 4HA-CKIe | depositor full sequence | sequence record 7740 | Author sequence
GCCCCGCCGCCGGACGAACTAAACCTGACTACGGCATCTCTGCCCCTTCTTCGCTGGTACGAGGAGCGCT
TTTGTTTTGTATTCGGGGCAGTGCATGTAATCCCTTCAGTTGGTTGGTACAACTTGCCAACTGGGCCCTG
TTCCACATGTGACACGGGGGGGGACCAAACACAAAGGGGTTCTCTGACTGTAGTTGACATCCTTATAAAT
GGATGTGCACATTTGCCAACACTGAGTGGCTTTCATCCTGGAGCAGACTTTGCATGCTGTGGACTGCAAC
ACAACATTGCCTTTATGTGTAACTCTTGGCTGAAGCTCTTACACCAATGCTGGGGGACATGTACCTCCCA
GGGGCCCAGGAAGACTACGGGAGGCTACACCAACGTCAATCAGAGGGGCCTGTGTAGCTACCGATAAGCG
GACCCTCAAGAGGGCATTAGCAATAGTGTTTATAAGGCCCCCTTGTTAACCCTAAACGGGTAGCATATGC
TTCCCGGGTAGTAGTATATACTATCCAGACTAACCCTAATTCAATAGCATATGTTACCCAACGGGAAGCA
TATGCTATCGAATTAGGGTTAGTAAAAGGGTCCTAAGGAACAGCGATATCTCCCACCCCATGAGCTGTCA
CGGTTTTATTTACATGGGGTCAGGATTCCACGAGGGTAGTGAACCATTTTAGTCACAAGGGCAGTGGCTG
AAGATCAAGGAGCGGGCAGTGAACTCTCCTGAATCTTCGCCTGCTTCTTCATTCTCCTTCGTTTAGCTAA
TAGAATAACTGCTGAGTTGTGAACAGTAAGGTGTATGTGAGGTGCTCGAAAACAAGGTTTCAGGTGACGC
CCCCAGAATAAAATTTGGACGGGGGGTTCAGTGGTGGCATTGTGCTATGACACCAATATAACCCTCACAA
ACCCCTTGGGCAATAAATACTAGTGTAGGAATGAAACATTCTGAATATCTTTAACAATAGAAATCCATGG
GGTGGGGACAAGCCGTAAAGACTGGATGTCCATCTCACACGAATTTATGGCTATGGGCAACACATAATCC
TAGTGCAATATGATACTGGGGTTATTAAGATGTGTCCCAGGCAGGGACCAAGACAGGTGAACCATGTTGT
TACACTCTATTTGTAACAAGGGGAAAGAGAGTGGACGCCGACAGCAGCGGACTCCACTGGTTGTCTCTAA
CACCCCCGAAAATTAAACGGGGCTCCACGCCAATGGGGCCCATAAACAAAGACAAGTGGCCACTCTTTTT
TTTGAAATTGTGGAGTGGGGGCACGCGTCAGCCCCCACACGCCGCCCTGCGGTTTTGGACTGTAAAATAA
GGGTGTAATAACTTGGCTGATTGTAACCCCGCTAACCACTGCGGTCAAACCACTTGCCCACAAAACCACT
AATGGCACCCCGGGGAATACCTGCATAAGTAGGTGGGCGGGCCAAGATAGGGGCGCGATTGCTGCGATCT
GGAGGACAAATTACACACACTTGCGCCTGAGCGCCAAGCACAGGGTTGTTGGTCCTCATATTCACGAGGT
CGCTGAGAGCACGGTGGGCTAATGTTGCCATGGGTAGCATATACTACCCAAATATCTGGATAGCATATGC
TATCCTAATCTATATCTGGGTAGCATAGGCTATCCTAATCTATATCTGGGTAGCATATGCTATCCTAATC
TATATCTGGGTAGTATATGCTATCCTAATTTATATCTGGGTAGCATAGGCTATCCTAATCTATATCTGGG
TAGCATATGCTATCCTAATCTATATCTGGGTAGTATATGCTATCCTAATCTGTATCCGGGTAGCATATGC
TATCCTAATAGAGATTAGGGTAGTATATGCTATCCTAATTTATATCTGGGTAGCATATACTACCCAAATA
TCTGGATAGCATATGCTATCCTAATCTATATCTGGGTAGCATATGCTATCCTAATCTATATCTGGGTAGC
ATAGGCTATCCTAATCTATATCTGGGTAGCATATGCTATCCTAATCTATATCTGGGTAGTATATGCTATC
CTAATTTATATCTGGGTAGCATAGGCTATCCTAATCTATATCTGGGTAGCATATGCTATCCTAATCTATA
TCTGGGTAGTATATGCTATCCTAATCTGTATCCGGGTAGCATATGCTATCCTCATGCATATACAGTCAGC
ATATGATACCCAGTAGTAGAGTGGGAGTGCTATCCTTTGCATATGCCGCCACCTCCCAAGGGGGCGTGAA
TTTTCGCTGCTTGTCCTTTTCCTGCATGCTGGTTGCTCCCATTCTTAGGTGAATTTAAGGAGGCCAGGCT
AAAGCCGTCGCATGTCTGATTGCTCACCAGGTAAATGTCGCTAATGTTTTCCAACGCGAGAAGGTGTTGA
GCGCGGAGCTGAGTGACGTGACAACATGGGTATGCCCAATTGCCCCATGTTGGGAGGACGAAAATGGTGA
CAAGACAGATGGCCAGAAATACACCAACAGCACGCATGATGTCTACTGGGGATTTATTCTTTAGTGCGGG
GGAATACACGGCTTTTAATACGATTGAGGGCGTCTCCTAACAAGTTACATCACTCCTGCCCTTCCTCACC
CTCATCTCCATCACCTCCTTCATCTCCGTCATCTCCGTCATCACCCTCCGCGGCAGCCCCTTCCACCATA
GGTGGAAACCAGGGAGGCAAATCTACTCCATCGTCAAAGCTGCACACAGTCACCCTGATATTGCAGGTAG
GAGCGGGCTTTGTCATAACAAGGTCCTTAATCGCATCCTTCAAAACCTCAGCAAATATATGAGTTTGTAA
AAAGACCATGAAATAACAGACAATGGACTCCCTTAGCGGGCCAGGTTGTGGGCCGGGTCCAGGGGCCATT
CCAAAGGGGAGACGACTCAATGGTGTAAGACGACATTGTGGAATAGCAAGGGCAGTTCCTCGCCTTAGGT
TGTAAAGGGAGGTCTTACTACCTCCATATACGAACACACCGGCGACCCAAGTTCCTTCGTCGGTAGTCCT
TTCTACGTGACTCCTAGCCAGGAGAGCTCTTAAACCTTCTGCAATGTTCTCAAATTTCGGGTTGGAACCT
CCTTGACCACGATGCTTTCCAAACCACCCTCCTTTTTTGCGCCTGCCTCCATCACCCTGACCCCGGGGTC
CAGTGCTTGGGCCTTCTCCTGGGTCATCTGCGGGGCCCTGCTCTATCGCTCCCGGGGGCACGTCAGGCTC
ACCATCTGGGCCACCTTCTTGGTGGTATTCAAAATAATCGGCTTCCCCTACAGGGTGGAAAAATGGCCTT
CTACCTGGAGGGGGCCTGCGCGGTGGAGACCCGGATGATGATGACTGACTACTGGGACTCCTGGGCCTCT
TTTCTCCACGTCCACGACCTCTCCCCCTGGCTCTTTCACGACTTCCCCCCCTGGCTCTTTCACGTCCTCT
ACCCCGGCGGCCTCCACTACCTCCTCGACCCCGGCCTCCACTACCTCCTCGACCCCGGCCTCCACTGCCT
CCTCGACCCCGGCCTCCACCTCCTGCTCCTGCCCCTCCTGCTCCTGCCCCTCCTCCTGCTCCTGCCCCTC
CTGCCCCTCCTGCTCCTGCCCCTCCTGCCCCTCCTGCTCCTGCCCCTCCTGCCCCTCCTGCTCCTGCCCC
TCCTGCCCCTCCTCCTGCTCCTGCCCCTCCTGCCCCTCCTCCTGCTCCTGCCCCTCCTGCCCCTCCTGCT
CCTGCCCCTCCTGCCCCTCCTGCTCCTGCCCCTCCTGCCCCTCCTGCTCCTGCCCCTCCTGCTCCTGCCC
CTCCTGCTCCTGCCCCTCCTGCTCCTGCCCCTCCTGCCCCTCCTGCCCCTCCTCCTGCTCCTGCCCCTCC
TGCTCCTGCCCCTCCTGCCCCTCCTGCCCCTCCTGCTCCTGCCCCTCCTCCTGCTCCTGCCCCTCCTGCC
CCTCCTGCCCCTCCTCCTGCTCCTGCCCCTCCTGCCCCTCCTCCTGCTCCTGCCCCTCCTCCTGCTCCTG
CCCCTCCTGCCCCTCCTGCCCCTCCTCCTGCTCCTGCCCCTCCTGCCCCTCCTCCTGCTCCTGCCCCTCC
TCCTGCTCCTGCCCCTCCTGCCCCTCCTGCCCCTCCTCCTGCTCCTGCCCCTCCTCCTGCTCCTGCCCCT
CCTGCCCCTCCTGCCCCTCCTGCCCCTCCTCCTGCTCCTGCCCCTCCTCCTGCTCCTGCCCCTCCTGCTC
CTGCCCCTCCCGCTCCTGCTCCTGCTCCTGTTCCACCGTGGGTCCCTTTGCAGCCAATGCAACTTGGACG
TTTTTGGGGTCTCCGGACACCATCTCTATGTCTTGGCCCTGATCCTGAGCCGCCCGGGGCTCCTGGTCTT
CCGCCTCCTCGTCCTCGTCCTCTTCCCCGTCCTCGTCCATGGTTATCACCCCCTCTTCTTTGAGGTCCAC
TGCCGCCGGAGCCTTCTGGTCCAGATGTGTCTCCCTTCTCTCCTAGGCCATTTCCAGGTCCTGTACCTGG
CCCCTCGTCAGACATGATTCACACTAAAAGAGATCAATAGACATCTTTATTAGACGACGCTCAGTGAATA
CAGGGAGTGCAGACTCCTGCCCCCTCCAACAGCCCCCCCACCCTCATCCCCTTCATGGTCGCTGTCAGAC
AGATCCAGGTCTGAAAATTCCCCATCCTCCGAACCATCCTCGTCCTCATCACCAATTACTCGCAGCCCGG
AAAACTCCCGCTGAACATCCTCAAGATTTGCGTCCTGAGCCTCAAGCCAGGCCTCAAATTCCTCGTCCCC
CTTTTTGCTGGACGGTAGGGATGGGGATTCTCGGGACCCCTCCTCTTCCTCTTCAAGGTCACCAGACAGA
GATGCTACTGGGGCAACGGAAGAAAAGCTGGGTGCGGCCTGTGAGGATCAGCTTATCGATGATAAGCTGT
CAAACATGAGAATTCTTGAAGACGAAAGGGCCTCGTGATACGCCTATTTTTATAGGTTAATGTCATGATA
ATAATGGTTTCTTAGACGTCAGGTGGCACTTTTCGGGGAAATGTGCGCGGAACCCCTATTTGTTTATTTT
TCTAAATACATTCAAATATGTATCCGCTCATGAGACAATAACCCTGATAAATGCTTCAATAATATTGAAA
AAGGAAGAGTATGAGTATTCAACATTTCCGTGTCGCCCTTATTCCCTTTTTTGCGGCATTTTGCCTTCCT
GTTTTTGCTCACCCAGAAACGCTGGTGAAAGTAAAAGATGCTGAAGATCAGTTGGGTGCACGAGTGGGTT
ACATCGAACTGGATCTCAACAGCGGTAAGATCCTTGAGAGTTTTCGCCCCGAAGAACGTTTTCCAATGAT
GAGCACTTTTAAAGTTCTGCTATGTGGCGCGGTATTATCCCGTGTTGACGCCGGGCAAGAGCAACTCGGT
CGCCGCATACACTATTCTCAGAATGACTTGGTTGAGTACTCACCAGTCACAGAAAAGCATCTTACGGATG
GCATGACAGTAAGAGAATTATGCAGTGCTGCCATAACCATGAGTGATAACACTGCGGCCAACTTACTTCT
GACAACGATCGGAGGACCGAAGGAGCTAACCGCTTTTTTGCACAACATGGGGGATCATGTAACTCGCCTT
GATCGTTGGGAACCGGAGCTGAATGAAGCCATACCAAACGACGAGCGTGACACCACGATGCCTGCAGCAA
TGGCAACAACGTTGCGCAAACTATTAACTGGCGAACTACTTACTCTAGCTTCCCGGCAACAATTAATAGA
CTGGATGGAGGCGGATAAAGTTGCAGGACCACTTCTGCGCTCGGCCCTTCCGGCTGGCTGGTTTATTGCT
GATAAATCTGGAGCCGGTGAGCGTGGGTCTCGCGGTATCATTGCAGCACTGGGGCCAGATGGTAAGCCCT
CCCGTATCGTAGTTATCTACACGACGGGGAGTCAGGCAACTATGGATGAACGAAATAGACAGATCGCTGA
GATAGGTGCCTCACTGATTAAGCATTGGTAACTGTCAGACCAAGTTTACTCATATATACTTTAGATTGAT
TTAAAACTTCATTTTTAATTTAAAAGGATCTAGGTGAAGATCCTTTTTGATAATCTCATGACCAAAATCC
CTTAACGTGAGTTTTCGTTCCACTGAGCGTCAGACCCCGTAGAAAAGATCAAAGGATCTTCTTGAGATCC
TTTTTTTCTGCGCGTAATCTGCTGCTTGCAAACAAAAAAACCACCGCTACCAGCGGTGGTTTGTTTGCCG
GATCAAGAGCTACCAACTCTTTTTCCGAAGGTAACTGGCTTCAGCAGAGCGCAGATACCAAATACTGTCC
TTCTAGTGTAGCCGTAGTTAGGCCACCACTTCAAGAACTCTGTAGCACCGCCTACATACCTCGCTCTGCT
AATCCTGTTACCAGTGGCTGCTGCCAGTGGCGATAAGTCGTGTCTTACCGGGTTGGACTCAAGACGATAG
TTACCGGATAAGGCGCAGCGGTCGGGCTGAACGGGGGGTTCGTGCACACAGCCCAGCTTGGAGCGAACGA
CCTACACCGAACTGAGATACCTACAGCGTGAGCTATGAGAAAGCGCCACGCTTCCCGAAGGGAGAAAGGC
GGACAGGTATCCGGTAAGCGGCAGGGTCGGAACAGGAGAGCGCACGAGGGAGCTTCCAGGGGGAAACGCC
TGGTATCTTTATAGTCCTGTCGGGTTTCGCCACCTCTGACTTGAGCGTCGATTTTTGTGATGCTCGTCAG
GGGGGCGGAGCCTATGGAAAAACGCCAGCAACGCGGCCTTTTTACGGTTCCTGGCCTTTTGCTGCGCCGC
GTGCGGCTGCTGGAGATGGCGGACGCGATGGATATGTTCTGCCAAGGGTTGGTTTGCGCATTCACAGTTC
TCCGCAAGAATTGATTGGCTCCAATTCTTGGAGTGGTGAATCCGTTAGCGAGGTGCCGCCGGCTTCCATT
CAGGTCGAGGTGGCCCGGCTCCATGCACCGCGACGCAACGCGGGGAGGCAGACAAGGTATAGGGCGGCGC
CTACAATCCATGCCAACCCGTTCCATGTGCTCGCCGAGGCGGCATAAATCGCCGTGACGATCAGCGGTCC
AGTGATCGAAGTTAGGCTGGTAAGAGCCGCGAGCGATCCTTGAAGCTGTCCCTGATGGTCGTCATCTACC
TGCCTGGACAGCATGGCCTGCAACGCGGGCATCCCGATGCCGCCGGAAGCGAGAAGAATCATAATGGGGA
AGGCCATCCAGCCTCGCGTCGCGAACGCCAGCAAGACGTAGCCCAGCGCGTCGGCCGCCATGCCCTGCTT
CATCCCCGTGGCCCGTTGCTCGCGTTTGCTGGCGGTGTCCCCGGAAGAAATATATTTGCATGTCTTTAGT
TCTATGATGACACAAACCCCGCCCAGCGTCTTGTCATTGGCGAATTCGAACACGCAGATGCAGTCGGGGC
GGCGCGGTCCCAGGTCCACTTCGCATATTAAGGTGACGCGTGTGGCCTCGAACACCGAGCGACCCTGCAG
CGACCCGCTTAACAGCGTCAACAGCGTGCCGCAGATCCCGGGCAATGAGATATGAAAAAGCCTGAACTCA
CCGCGACGTCTGTCGAGAAGTTTCTGATCGAAAAGTTCGACAGCGTCTCCGACCTGATGCAGCTCTCGGA
GGGCGAAGAATCTCGTGCTTTCAGCTTCGATGTAGGAGGGCGTGGATATGTCCTGCGGGTAAATAGCTGC
GCCGATGGTTTCTACAAAGATCGTTATGTTTATCGGCACTTTGCATCGGCCGCGCTCCCGATTCCGGAAG
TGCTTGACATTGGGGAATTCAGCGAGAGCCTGACCTATTGCATCTCCCGCCGTGCACAGGGTGTCACGTT
GCAAGACCTGCCTGAAACCGAACTGCCCGCTGTTCTGCAGCCGGTCGCGGAGGCCATGGATGCGATCGCT
GCGGCCGATCTTAGCCAGACGAGCGGGTTCGGCCCATTCGGACCGCAAGGAATCGGTCAATACACTACAT
GGCGTGATTTCATATGCGCGATTGCTGATCCCCATGTGTATCACTGGCAAACTGTGATGGACGACACCGT
CAGTGCGTCCGTCGCGCAGGCTCTCGATGAGCTGATGCTTTGGGCCGAGGACTGCCCCGAAGTCCGGCAC
CTCGTGCACGCGGATTTCGGCTCCAACAATGTCCTGACGGACAATGGCCGCATAACAGCGGTCATTGACT
GGAGCGAGGCGATGTTCGGGGATTCCCAATACGAGGTCGCCAACATCTTCTTCTGGAGGCCGTGGTTGGC
TTGTATGGAGCAGCAGACGCGCTACTTCGAGCGGAGGCATCCGGAGCTTGCAGGATCGCCGCGGCTCCGG
GCGTATATGCTCCGCATTGGTCTTGACCAACTCTATCAGAGCTTGGTTGACGGCAATTTCGATGATGCAG
CTTGGGCGCAGGGTCGATGCGACGCAATCGTCCGATCCGGAGCCGGGACTGTCGGGCGTACACAAATCGC
CCGCAGAAGCGCGGCCGTCTGGACCGATGGCTGTGTAGAAGTACTCGCCGATAGTGGAAACCGACGCCCC
AGCACTCGTCCGAGGGCAAAGGAATAGGGGAGATGGGGGAGGCTAACTGAAACACGGAAGGAGACAATAC
CGGAAGGAACCCGCGCTATGACGGCAATAAAAAGACAGAATAAAACGCACGGGTGTTGGGTCGTTTGTTC
ATAAACGCGGGGTTCGGTCCCAGGGCTGGCACTCTGTCGATACCCCACCGAGACCCCATTGGGGCCAATA
CGCCCGCGTTTCTTCCTTTTCCCCACCCCACCCCCCAAGTTCGGGTGAAGGCCCAGGGCTCGCAGCCAAC
GTCGGGGCGGCAGGCCCTGCCATAGCCACTGGCCCCGTGGGTTAGGGACGGGGTCCCCCATGGGGAATGG
TTTATGGTTCGTGGGGGTTATTATTTTGGGCGTTGCGTGGGGTCTGGTCCACGACTGGACTGAGCAGACA
GACCCATGGTTTTTGGATGGCCTGGGCATGGACCGCATGTACTGGCGCGACACGAACACCGGGCGTCTGT
GGCTGCCAAACACCCCCGACCCCCAAAAACCACCGCGCGGATTTCTGGCGTGCCAAGCTAGTCGACCAAT
TCTCATGTTTGACAGCTTATCATCGCAGATCCGGGCAACGTTGTTGCATTGCTGCAGGCGCAGAACTGGT
AGGTATGGAAGATCTATACATTGAATCAATATTGGCAATTAGCCATATTAGTCATTGGTTATATAGCATA
AATCAATATTGGCTATTGGCCATTGCATACGTTGTATCTATATCATAATATGTACATTTATATTGGCTCA
TGTCCAATATGACCGCCATGTTGACATTGATTATTGACTAGTTATTAATAGTAATCAATTACGGGGTCAT
TAGTTCATAGCCCATATATGGAGTTCCGCGTTACATAACTTACGGTAAATGGCCCGCCTGGCTGACCGCC
CAACGACCCCCGCCCATTGACGTCAATAATGACGTATGTTCCCATAGTAACGCCAATAGGGACTTTCCAT
TGACGTCAATGGGTGGAGTATTTACGGTAAACTGCCCACTTGGCAGTACATCAAGTGTATCATATGCCAA
GTCCGCCCCCTATTGACGTCAATGACGGTAAATGGCCCGCCTGGCATTATGCCCAGTACATGACCTTACG
GGACTTTCCTACTTGGCAGTACATCTACGTATTAGTCATCGCTATTACCATGGTGATGCGGTTTTGGCAG
TACACCAATGGGCGTGGATAGCGGTTTGACTCACGGGGATTTCCAAGTCTCCACCCCATTGACGTCAATG
GGAGTTTGTTTTGGCACCAAAATCAACGGGACTTTCCAAAATGTCGTAATAACCCCGCCCCGTTGACGCA
AATGGGCGGTAGGCGTGTACGGTGGGAGGTCTATATAAGCAGAGCTCGTTTAGTGAACCGTCAGATCTCT
AGAAGCTGGGTACCACGCGTCATATGGCTTACCCATACGATGTTCCAGATTACGCTAGCGGCCGCATCTT
TTACCCATACGATGTTCCTGACTATGCGGGCTATCCCTATGACGTCCCGGACTATGCAGGATCCTATCCA
TATGACGTTCCAGATTACGCTGCTCAGTGCGGCCGCGAGCTACGTGTGGGGAACAAGTACCGCCTGGGAC
GGAAGATCGGGAGCGGGTCCTTCGGAGATATCTACCTGGGTGCCAACATCGCCTCTGGTGAGGAAGTCGC
CATCAAGCTGGAGTGTGTGAAGACAAAGCACCCCCAGCTGCACATCGAGAGCAAGTTCTACAAGATGATG
CAGGGTGGCGTGGGGATCCCGTCCATCAAGTGGTGCGGAGCTGAGGGCGACTACAACGTGATGGTCATGG
AGCTGCTGGGGCCTAGCCTCGAGGACCTGTTCAACTTCTGTTCCCGCAAATTCAGCCTCAAGACGGTGCT
GCTCTTGGCCGACCAGATGATCAGCCGCATCGAGTATATCCACTCCAAGAACTTCATCCACCGGGACGTC
AAGCCCGACAACTTCCTCATGGGGCTGGGGAAGAAGGGCAACCTGGTCTACATCATCGACTTCGGCCTGG
CCAAGAAGTACCGGGACGCCCGCACCCACCAGCACATTCCCTACCGGGAAAACAAGAACCTGACCGGCAC
GGCCCGCTACGCTTCCATCAACACGCACCTGGGCATTGAGCAAAGCCGTCGAGATGACCTGGAGAGCCTG
GGCTACGTGCTCATGTACTTCAACCTGGGCTCCCTGCCCTGGCAGGGGCTCAAAGCAGCCACCAAGCGCC
AGAAGTATGAACGGATCAGCGAGAAGAAGATGTCAACGCCCATCGAGGTCCTCTGCAAAGGCTATCCCTC
CGAATTCTCAACATACCTCAACTTCTGCCGCTCCCTGCGGTTTGACGACAAGCCCGACTACTCTTACCTA
CGTCAGCTCTTCCGCAACCTCTTCCACCGGCAGGGCTTCTCCTATGACTACGTCTTTGACTGGAACATGC
TGAAATTCGGTGCAGCCCGGAATCCCGAGGATGTGGACCGGGAGCGGCGAGAACACGAACGCGAGGAGAG
GATGGGGCAGCTACGGGGGTCCGCGACCCGAGCCCTGCCCCCTGGCCCACCCACGGGGGCCACTGCCAAC
CGGCTCCGCAGTGCCGCCGAGCCCGTGGCTTCCACGCCAGCCTCCCGCATCCAGCCGGCTGGCAATACTT
CTCCCAGAGCGATCTCGCGGGTCGACCGGGAGAGGAAGGTGAGTATGAGGCTGCACAGGGGTGCGCCCGC
CAACGTCTCCTCCTCAGACCTCACTGGGCGGCAAGAGGTCTCCCGGATCCCAGCCTCACAGACAAGTGTG
CCATTTGACCATCTCGGGAAGTGAGGAGAGCCCCCATTGGACCGGCCGGCAAGGCCGGATCCAGACATGA
TAAGATACATTGATGAGTTTGGACAAACCACAACTAGAATGCAGTGAAAAAAATGCTTTATTTGTGAAAT
TTGTGATGCTATTGCTTTATTTGTAACCATTATAAGCTGCAATAAACAAGTTAACAACAACAATTGCATT
CATTTTATGTTTCAGGTTCAGGGGGAGGTGGGGAGGTTTTTTAAAGCAAGTAAAACCTCTACAAATGTGG
TATGGCTGATTATGATCCGGCTGCCTCGCGCGTTTCGGTGATGACGGTGAAAACCTCTGACACATGCAGC
TCCCGGAGACGGTCACAGCTTGTCTGTAAGCGGATGCCGGGAGCAGACAAGCCCGTCAGGGCGCGTCAGC
GGGTGTTGGCGGGTGTCGGGGCGCAGCCATGACCGGTCGACTCTAGA
