>Addgene plasmid #13724 | V405 4HA-CKIe | addgene partial sequence | sequence record 20000 | CMV-F 5'-CGCAAATGGGCGGTAGGCGTG-3'
GCAGAGCTCGTTTAGTGGACCGTCAGATCTCTAGAAGCTGGGTACCACGCGTCATATGGCTTACCCATAC
GATGTTCCAGATTACGCTAGCGGCCGCATCTTTTACCCATACGATGTTCCTGACTATGCGGGCTATCCCT
ATGACGTCCCGGACTATGCAGGATCCTATCCATATGACGTTCCAGATTACGCTGCTCAGTGCGGCCGCGA
GCTACGTGTGGGGAACAAGTACCGCCTGGGACGGAAGATCGGGAGCGGGTCCTTCGGAGATATCTACCTG
GGTGCCAACATCGCCTCTGGTGAGGAAGTCGCCATCAAGCTGGAGTGTGTGAAGACAAAGCACCCCCAGC
TGCACATCGAGAGCAAGTTCTACAAGATGATGCAGGGTGGCGTGGGGATCCCGTCCATCAAGTGGTGCGG
AGCTGAGGGCGACTACAACGTGATGGTCATGGAGCTGCTGGGGCCTAGCCTCGAGGACCTGTTCAACTTC
TGTTCCCGCAAATTCAGCCTCAAGACGGTGCTGCTCTTGGCCGACCAGATGATCAGCCGCATCGAGTATA
TCCACTCCAAGAACTTCATCCACCGGGACGTCAAGCCCGACAACTTCCTCATGGGGCTGGGGAAGAAGGG
CAACCTGGTCTACATCATCGACTTCGGCCTGGCCAAGAAGTACCGGGACGCCCGCACCCACCAGCACATT
CCCTACCGGGGAAAACAAGAACCTGACC
